Addgene plasmid #43993: pCoofy31
Purpose: (Empty Backbone)
Depositing lab: Sabine Suppmann. Depositing organization: Max Planck Institute of Biochemistry. Publication: A new method to customize protein expression vectors for fast, efficient and background free parallel cloning. Scholz J, Besir H, Strasser C, Suppmann S. BMC Biotechnol. 2013 Feb 14;13(1):12. 10.1186/1472-6750-13-12 PubMed 23410102.
Backbone
  Vector backbone: pET, pCoofy12
  Backbone manufacturer: Novagen
  Backbone size (bp): 5808
  Modifications to backbone: Insertion of Llp-ccdB
  Vector type: Bacterial Expression
  Promoter: T7
  Tag / fusion protein: OneStrep (N terminal on backbone); His6 (C terminal on backbone)
Growth in bacteria
  Bacterial resistance: Kanamycin, 50 μg/mL
  Growth temperature: 37°C
  Growth strain: DB3.1
  Growth instructions: ccdB Survival cells are NOT suitable for the unmodified plasmid containing the ccdB gene. The plasmid is provided in the recommended DB3.1 strain.
  Copy number: Low Copy
Gene/Insert
  Cloning method: Ligation Independent Cloning
  Sequencing primers: 5′ 5' TAATACGACTCACTATAGGG 3'; 3′ 5' GCTAGTTATTGCTCAGCGG 3'
Terms and licenses: Academic/Nonprofit Terms; Industry Terms: Not Available to Industry
Depositor comments: C-terminal Tag has 6 His residues, LP2 primer needs to be adapted to 6His Test each preparation of the plasmid by transforming it into non-resistant cells (ex. DH5a) to ensure negative selection by ccdB kills all the transformed cells as expected.
How to cite: pCoofy31 was a gift from Sabine Suppmann (Addgene plasmid # 43993 ; http://n2t.net/addgene:43993 ; RRID:Addgene_43993)
