[The description below was written by a language model from this plasmid's Addgene catalogue record and pLannotate feature annotations shown in this document.]
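Description:
pCoofy31 is an empty bacterial expression backbone of about 5.8 kb, derived from the pET family (via pCoofy12) and designed for parallel, ligation-independent cloning of coding sequences for protein production in E. coli. It carries a kanamycin resistance gene (aph(3')-Ia), a ColE1/pBR322-type origin together with the bom region and the rop gene, which keeps copy number low as recorded, and an f1 phage origin. Short fragments annotated as tetracycline resistance sequence and an AmpR promoter remnant appear to be leftover backbone sequence rather than functional markers.

The expression cassette follows the standard pET layout: a T7 promoter followed directly by a lac operator, the T7 gene 10 ribosome binding site, and a T7 terminator, with a plasmid-borne lacI gene supplying repressor. Transcription therefore depends on T7 RNA polymerase and is inducible with IPTG. Downstream of the RBS is an N-terminal OneStrep (Twin-Strep) tag for Strep-Tactin purification, then a ccdB cassette, then a C-terminal His6 tag; the annotation tool labels this as a fragment of a 9xHis tag, consistent with the six histidines noted by the depositor. The ccdB gene encodes a gyrase poison that kills ordinary E. coli strains, so the unmodified vector must be maintained in a CcdB-tolerant strain (DB3.1 is specified). When a gene of interest replaces the ccdB cassette during cloning, only recombinant plasmids yield colonies in standard strains, giving essentially background-free selection. The resulting protein would carry both affinity tags, which would allow two-step purification. The depositor notes that the cloning primer at the C-terminal junction must be adapted to the His6 version.
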