Features (pLannotate 1.2.2; 21 found; start..end, strand, type, name):
     12..467     +  rep_origin     f1 ori (sequence partly withheld): f1 bacteriophage origin of replication; arrow indicates direction of (+) strand synthesis
    494..551     +  promoter       AmpR promoter (fragment): bla
    560..1375    -  CDS            KanR: aminoglycoside phosphotransferase; aph(3')-Ia; confers resistance to kanamycin in bacteria or G418 (Geneticin®) in eukaryotes
   1497..2085    +  rep_origin     ori: high-copy-number ColE1/pMB1/pBR322/pUC origin of replication
   2271..2413    -  misc_feature   bom: basis of mobility region from pBR322
   2515..2706    -  CDS            rop: Rop protein, which maintains plasmids at low copy number; rop
   2723..3103    +  CDS            YPB1_ECOLX: Protein predicted: Swiss-Prot protein existence level 4. From Escherichia coli.
   3175..3466    -  CDS            TcR (fragment): tetracycline efflux protein; tet; confers resistance to tetracycline
   3481..3502    -  protein_bind   CAP binding site: CAP binding activates transcription in the presence of cAMP. E. coli catabolite activator protein
   3515..4597    -  CDS            lacI: lac repressor; lacI; The lac repressor binds to the lac operator to inhibit transcription in E. coli. This inhibition can be relieved by adding lactose or isopropyl-β-D-thiogalactopyranoside (IPTG).
   4598..4675    -  promoter       lacI promoter: lacI
   4683..4962    -  CDS            TcR (fragment): tetracycline efflux protein; tet; confers resistance to tetracycline
   4984..5002    +  promoter       T7 promoter: promoter for bacteriophage T7 RNA polymerase
   5003..5027    +  protein_bind   lac operator: The lac repressor binds to the lac operator to inhibit transcription in E. coli. This inhibition can be relieved by adding lactose or isopropyl-β-D-thiogalactopyranoside (IPTG). lac repressor encoded by lacI
   5042..5064    +  RBS            RBS: efficient ribosome binding site from bacteriophage T7 gene 10 (Olins and Rangwala, 1989)
   5077..5166    +  CDS            Twin-Strep-tag: two Strep-Tag®II moieties connected by a linker for enhanced binding to Strep-Tactin®, an engineered form of streptavidin (Schmidt et al., 2013)
   5238..5269    -  misc_feature   MCS (fragment): pBluescript multiple cloning site
   5331..5633    +  CDS            ccdB: CcdB, a bacterial toxin that poisons DNA gyrase; ccdB; Plasmids containing the ccdB gene cannot be propagated in standard E. coli strains.
   5653..5670    +  CDS            9xHis (fragment): 9xHis affinity tag
   5680..5729    +  CDS            SET1 (fragment): solubility-enhancement tag derived from T7 phage gene 10B
   5737..5784    +  terminator     T7 terminator: transcription terminator for bacteriophage T7 RNA polymerase
>Addgene plasmid #43993 | pCoofy31 | depositor full sequence | sequence record 59495 | pCoofy31 sequence 5809 bps
TGGCGAATGGG
[124 nt withheld, positions 12-135]
C
[91 nt withheld, positions 137-227]
A
[49 nt withheld, positions 229-277]
CCTTTGACGTTGGAGTCCACGTTCTTT
[37 nt withheld, positions 305-341]
ACCCTATCTCGGTCTATTCTTTTGATTTATAAGGGATTTTGCCGATTTCGGCCTATTGGTTAAAAAATGA
GCTGATTTAACAAAAATTTAACGCGAATTTTAACAAAATATTAACGTTTACAATTTCAGGTGGCACTTTT
CGGGGAAATGTGCGCGGAACCCCTATTTGTTTATTTTTCTAAATACATTCAAATATGTATCCGCTCATGA
ATTAATTCTTAGAAAAACTCATCGAGCATCAAATGAAACTGCAATTTATTCATATCAGGATTATCAATAC
CATATTTTTGAAAAAGCCGTTTCTGTAATGAAGGAGAAAACTCACCGAGGCAGTTCCATAGGATGGCAAG
ATCCTGGTATCGGTCTGCGATTCCGACTCGTCCAACATCAATACAACCTATTAATTTCCCCTCGTCAAAA
ATAAGGTTATCAAGTGAGAAATCACCATGAGTGACGACTGAATCCGGTGAGAATGGCAAAAGTTTATGCA
TTTCTTTCCAGACTTGTTCAACAGGCCAGCCATTACGCTCGTCATCAAAATCACTCGCATCAACCAAACC
GTTATTCATTCGTGATTGCGCCTGAGCGAGACGAAATACGCGATCGCTGTTAAAAGGACAATTACAAACA
GGAATCGAATGCAACCGGCGCAGGAACACTGCCAGCGCATCAACAATATTTTCACCTGAATCAGGATATT
CTTCTAATACCTGGAATGCTGTTTTCCCGGGGATCGCAGTGGTGAGTAACCATGCATCATCAGGAGTACG
GATAAAATGCTTGATGGTCGGAAGAGGCATAAATTCCGTCAGCCAGTTTAGTCTGACCATCTCATCTGTA
ACATCATTGGCAACGCTACCTTTGCCATGTTTCAGAAACAACTCTGGCGCATCGGGCTTCCCATACAATC
GATAGATTGTCGCACCTGATTGCCCGACATTATCGCGAGCCCATTTATACCCATATAAATCAGCATCCAT
GTTGGAATTTAATCGCGGCCTAGAGCAAGACGTTTCCCGTTGAATATGGCTCATAACACCCCTTGTATTA
CTGTTTATGTAAGCAGACAGTTTTATTGTTCATGACCAAAATCCCTTAACGTGAGTTTTCGTTCCACTGA
GCGTCAGACCCCGTAGAAAAGATCAAAGGATCTTCTTGAGATCCTTTTTTTCTGCGCGTAATCTGCTGCT
TGCAAACAAAAAAACCACCGCTACCAGCGGTGGTTTGTTTGCCGGATCAAGAGCTACCAACTCTTTTTCC
GAAGGTAACTGGCTTCAGCAGAGCGCAGATACCAAATACTGTCCTTCTAGTGTAGCCGTAGTTAGGCCAC
CACTTCAAGAACTCTGTAGCACCGCCTACATACCTCGCTCTGCTAATCCTGTTACCAGTGGCTGCTGCCA
GTGGCGATAAGTCGTGTCTTACCGGGTTGGACTCAAGACGATAGTTACCGGATAAGGCGCAGCGGTCGGG
CTGAACGGGGGGTTCGTGCACACAGCCCAGCTTGGAGCGAACGACCTACACCGAACTGAGATACCTACAG
CGTGAGCTATGAGAAAGCGCCACGCTTCCCGAAGGGAGAAAGGCGGACAGGTATCCGGTAAGCGGCAGGG
TCGGAACAGGAGAGCGCACGAGGGAGCTTCCAGGGGGAAACGCCTGGTATCTTTATAGTCCTGTCGGGTT
TCGCCACCTCTGACTTGAGCGTCGATTTTTGTGATGCTCGTCAGGGGGGCGGAGCCTATGGAAAAACGCC
AGCAACGCGGCCTTTTTACGGTTCCTGGCCTTTTGCTGGCCTTTTGCTCACATGTTCTTTCCTGCGTTAT
CCCCTGATTCTGTGGATAACCGTATTACCGCCTTTGAGTGAGCTGATACCGCTCGCCGCAGCCGAACGAC
CGAGCGCAGCGAGTCAGTGAGCGAGGAAGCGGAAGAGCGCCTGATGCGGTATTTTCTCCTTACGCATCTG
TGCGGTATTTCACACCGCATATATGGTGCACTCTCAGTACAATCTGCTCTGATGCCGCATAGTTAAGCCA
GTATACACTCCGCTATCGCTACGTGACTGGGTCATGGCTGCGCCCCGACACCCGCCAACACCCGCTGACG
CGCCCTGACGGGCTTGTCTGCTCCCGGCATCCGCTTACAGACAAGCTGTGACCGTCTCCGGGAGCTGCAT
GTGTCAGAGGTTTTCACCGTCATCACCGAAACGCGCGAGGCAGCTGCGGTAAAGCTCATCAGCGTGGTCG
TGAAGCGATTCACAGATGTCTGCCTGTTCATCCGCGTCCAGCTCGTTGAGTTTCTCCAGAAGCGTTAATG
TCTGGCTTCTGATAAAGCGGGCCATGTTAAGGGCGGTTTTTTCCTGTTTGGTCACTGATGCCTCCGTGTA
AGGGGGATTTCTGTTCATGGGGGTAATGATACCGATGAAACGAGAGAGGATGCTCACGATACGGGTTACT
GATGATGAACATGCCCGGTTACTGGAACGTTGTGAGGGTAAACAACTGGCGGTATGGATGCGGCGGGACC
AGAGAAAAATCACTCAGGGTCAATGCCAGCGCTTCGTTAATACAGATGTAGGTGTTCCACAGGGTAGCCA
GCAGCATCCTGCGATGCAGATCCGGAACATAATGGTGCAGGGCGCTGACTTCCGCGTTTCCAGACTTTAC
GAAACACGGAAACCGAAGACCATTCATGTTGTTGCTCAGGTCGCAGACGTTTTGCAGCAGCAGTCGCTTC
ACGTTCGCTCGCGTATCGGTGATTCATTCTGCTAACCAGTAAGGCAACCCCGCCAGCCTAGCCGGGTCCT
CAACGACAGGAGCACGATCATGCGCACCCGTGGGGCCGCCATGCCGGCGATAATGGCCTGCTTCTCGCCG
AAACGTTTGGTGGCGGGACCAGTGACGAAGGCTTGAGCGAGGGCGTGCAAGATTCCGAATACCGCAAGCG
ACAGGCCGATCATCGTCGCGCTCCAGCGAAAGCGGTCCTCGCCGAAAATGACCCAGAGCGCTGCCGGCAC
CTGTCCTACGAGTTGCATGATAAAGAAGACAGTCATAAGTGCGGCGACGATAGTCATGCCCCGCGCCCAC
CGGAAGGAGCTGACTGGGTTGAAGGCTCTCAAGGGCATCGGTCGAGATCCCGGTGCCTAATGAGTGAGCT
AACTTACATTAATTGCGTTGCGCTCACTGCCCGCTTTCCAGTCGGGAAACCTGTCGTGCCAGCTGCATTA
ATGAATCGGCCAACGCGCGGGGAGAGGCGGTTTGCGTATTGGGCGCCAGGGTGGTTTTTCTTTTCACCAG
TGAGACGGGCAACAGCTGATTGCCCTTCACCGCCTGGCCCTGAGAGAGTTGCAGCAAGCGGTCCACGCTG
GTTTGCCCCAGCAGGCGAAAATCCTGTTTGATGGTGGTTAACGGCGGGATATAACATGAGCTGTCTTCGG
TATCGTCGTATCCCACTACCGAGATATCCGCACCAACGCGCAGCCCGGACTCGGTAATGGCGCGCATTGC
GCCCAGCGCCATCTGATCGTTGGCAACCAGCATCGCAGTGGGAACGATGCCCTCATTCAGCATTTGCATG
GTTTGTTGAAAACCGGACATGGCACTCCAGTCGCCTTCCCGTTCCGCTATCGGCTGAATTTGATTGCGAG
TGAGATATTTATGCCAGCCAGCCAGACGCAGACGCGCCGAGACAGAACTTAATGGGCCCGCTAACAGCGC
GATTTGCTGGTGACCCAATGCGACCAGATGCTCCACGCCCAGTCGCGTACCGTCTTCATGGGAGAAAATA
ATACTGTTGATGGGTGTCTGGTCAGAGACATCAAGAAATAACGCCGGAACATTAGTGCAGGCAGCTTCCA
CAGCAATGGCATCCTGGTCATCCAGCGGATAGTTAATGATCAGCCCACTGACGCGTTGCGCGAGAAGATT
GTGCACCGCCGCTTTACAGGCTTCGACGCCGCTTCGTTCTACCATCGACACCACCACGCTGGCACCCAGT
TGATCGGCGCGAGATTTAATCGCCGCGACAATTTGCGACGGCGCGTGCAGGGCCAGACTGGAGGTGGCAA
CGCCAATCAGCAACGACTGTTTGCCCGCCAGTTGTTGTGCCACGCGGTTGGGAATGTAATTCAGCTCCGC
CATCGCCGCTTCCACTTTTTCCCGCGTTTTCGCAGAAACGTGGCTGGCCTGGTTCACCACGCGGGAAACG
GTCTGATAAGAGACACCGGCATACTCTGCGACATCGTATAACGTTACTGGTTTCACATTCACCACCCTGA
ATTGACTCTCTTCCGGGCGCTATCATGCCATACCGCGAAAGGTTTTGCGCCATTCGATGGTGTCCGGGAT
CTCGACGCTCTCCCTTATGCGACTCCTGCATTAGGAAGCAGCCCAGTAGTAGGTTGAGGCCGTTGAGCAC
CGCCGCCGCAAGGAATGGTGCATGCAAGGAGATGGCGCCCAACAGTCCCCCGGCCACGGGGCCTGCCACC
ATACCCACGCCGAAACAAGCGCTCATGAGCCCGAAGTGGCGAGCCCGATCTTCCCCATCGGTGATGTCGG
CGATATAGGCGCCAGCAACCGCACCTGTGGCGCCGGTGATGCCGGCCACGATGCGTCCGGCGTAGAGGAT
CGAGATCTCGATCCCGCGAAATTAATACGACTCACTATAGGGGAATTGTGAGCGGATAACAATTCCCCTC
TAGAAATAATTTTGTTTAACTTTAAGAAGGAGATATACCATGGGGAGCGCTTGGAGCCACCCGCAGTTCG
AAAAAGGTGGAGGTTCTGGCGGTGGATCGGGAGGTTCAGCGTGGAGCCACCCGCAGTTCGAGAAAACCGC
GGGTCTGGAAGTTCTGTTCCAGGGGCCCATGGACTAATGAGGTACCGGATCCGAATTCGAGCTCCGTCGA
CAAGCTTGATATCGAATTCCTGCAGCCCAAACTGCAGTTGACAACATAAAAACTTTGTGTTATACTTGTA
ACGTAAGGAGGTAATGATTCAGTTTAAGGTTTACACCTATAAAAGAGAGAGCCGTTATCGTCTGTTTGTG
GATGTACAGAGTGATATTATTGACACGCCCGGGCGACGGATGGTGATCCCCCTGGCCAGTGCACGTCTGC
TGTCAGATAAAGTCTCCCGTGAACTTTACCCGGTGGTGCATATCGGGGATGAAAGCTGGCGCATGATGAC
CACCGATATGGCCAGTGTGCCGGTCTCCGTTATCGGGGAAGAAGTGGCTGATCTCAGCCACCGCGAAAAT
GACATCAAAAACGCCATTAACCTGATGTTCTGGGGAATATAAGCTTGCGGCCGCACTCGAGCACCACCAC
CACCACCACTGAGATCCGGCTGCTAACAAAGCCCGAAAGGAAGCTGAGTTGGCTGCTGCCACCGCTGAGC
AATAACTAGCATAACCCCTTGGGGCCTCTAAACGGGTCTTGAGGGGTTTTTTGCTGAAAGGAGGAACTAT
ATCCGGAT
