>Addgene plasmid #43993 | pCoofy31 | addgene partial sequence | sequence record 62768 | pBRrevBam 5'-GGTGATGTCGGCGATATAGG-3'
GCCGGCCACGATGCGTCCGGCGTAGAGGATCGAGATCTCGATCCCGCGAAATTAATACGACTCACTATAG
GGGAATTGTGAGCGGATAACAATTCCCCTCTAGAAATAATTTTGTTTAACTTTAAGAAGGAGATATACCA
TGGGGAGCGCTTGGAGCCACCCGCAGTTCGAAAAAGGTGGAGGTTCTGGCGGTGGATCGGGAGGTTCAGC
GTGGAGCCACCCGCAGTTCGAGAAAACCGCGGGTCTGGAAGTTCTGTTCCAGGGGCCCATGGACTAATGA
GGTACCGGATCCGAATTCGAGCTCCGTCGACAAGCTTGATATCGAATTCCTGCAGCCCAAACTGCAGTTG
ACAACATAAAAACTTTGTGTTATACTTGTAACGTAAGGAGGTAATGATTCAGTTTAAGGTTTACACCTAT
AAAAGAGAGAGCCGTTATCGTCTGTTTGTGGATGTACAGAGTGATATTATTGACACGCCCGGGCGACGGA
TGGTGATCCCCCTGGCCAGTGCACGTCTGCTGTCAGATAAAGTCTCCCGTGAACTTTACCCGGTGGTGCA
TATCGGGGATGAAAGCTGGCGCATGATGACCACCGATATGGCCAGTGTGCCGGTCTCCGTTATCGGGGAA
GAAGTGGCTGATCTCAGCCACCGCGAAAATGACATCAAAAACGCCATTAACCTGATGTTCTGGGGAATAT
AAGCTTGCGGCCGCACTCGAGCACCACCACCACCACCACTGAGATCCGGCTGCTAACAAAGCCCGAAAGG
AAGCTGAGTTGGCTGCTGCCACCGCTGAGCAATAACTAGCATAACCCCTTGGGGCCTCTAAACGGGTCTT
GAGGGGTTTTTTGCTGAAAGGAGGAACTATATCCGGATTGGCGAATGGGACGCGCCCTGTAGCGGCGCAT
TAAGCGCG
